>Addgene plasmid #52168 | pChlr-7SE | depositor full sequence | sequence record 80997 | pChlr-7SE sequence 2361 bps
CTTTCGAATTTCTGCCATTCATCCGCTTATTATCACTTATTCAGGCGTAGCACCAGGCGTTTAAGGGCAC
CAATAACTGCCTTAAAAAAATTACGCCCCGCCCTGCCACTCATCGCAGTACTGTTGTAATTCATTAAGCA
TTCTGCCGACATGGAAGCCATCACAGACGGCATGATGAACCTGAATCGCCAGCGGCATCAGCACCTTGTC
GCCTTGCGTATAATATTTGCCCATAGTGAAAACGGGGGCGAAGAAGTTGTCCATATTGGCCACGTTTAAA
TCAAAACTGGTGAAACTCACCCAGGGATTGGCTGAGACGAAAAACATATTCTCAATAAACCCTTTAGGGA
AATAGGCCAGGTTTTCACCGTAACACGCCACATCTTGCGAATATATGTGTAGAAACTGCCGGAAATCGTC
GTGGTATTCACTCCAGAGCGATGAAAACGTTTCAGTTTGCTCATGGAAAACGGTGTAACAAGGGTGAACA
CTATCCCATATCACCAGCTCACCGTCTTTCATTGCCATACGGAACTCCGGATGAGCATTCATCAGGCGGG
CAAGAATGTGAATAAAGGCCGGATAAAACTTGTGCTTATTTTTCTTTACGGTCTTTAAAAAGGCCGTAAT
ATCCAGCTGAACGGTCTGGTTATAGGTACATTGAGCAACTGACTGAAATGCCTCAAAATGTTCTTTACGA
TGCCATTGGGATATATCAACGGTGGTATATCCAGTGATTTTTTTCTCCATTTTAGCTTCCTTAGCTCCTG
AAAATCTCGATAACTCAAAAAATACGCCCGGTAGTGATCTTATTTCATTATGGTGAAAGTTGGAACCTCT
TACGTGCCGATCAACGTCTCATTTTCGCCAAAAGTTGGCCCAGGGCTTCCCGGTATCAACAGGGACACCA
GGATTTATTTATTCTGCGAAGTGATCTTCCGTCACAAATACCGCACAGATGCGTAAGGAGAAAATACCGC
ATCAGGCGCCATTCGCCATTCAGGCTGCGCAACTGTTGGGAAGGGCGATCGGTGCGGGCCTCTTCGCTAT
TACGCCAGCTGGCGAAAGGGGGATGTGCTGCAAGGCGATTAAGTTGGGTAACGCCAGGGTTTTCCCAGTC
ACGACGTTGTAAAACGACGGCCAGTGAATTCGAGCTCGGTCTCAAATGTACTTGTATTGAGTCAGCACAA
ATTTGCAAGCAATGTTGTGGAGAAGTGTGTTACTCACGCCTCACGTACGGAGCGCGCTGTGCTCATCGAT
GAGGTGTGCACCATGAACGACGGTCCCCACAGTGCCTAGAGACCAAGCTTGGCGTAATCATGGTCATAGC
TGTTTCCTGTGTGAAATTGTTATCCGCTCACAATTCCACACAACATACGAGCCGGAAGCATAAAGTGTAA
AGCCTGGGGTGCCTAATGAGTGAGCTAACTCACATTAATTGCGTTGCGCTCACTGCCCGCTTTCCAGTCG
GGAAACCTGTCGTGCCAGCTGCATTAATGAATCGGCCAACGCGCGGGGAGAGGCGGTTTGCGTATTGGGC
GCTCTTCCGCTTCCTCGCTCACTGACTCGCTGCGCTCGGTCGTTCGGCTGCGGCGAGCGGTATCAGCTCA
CTCAAAGGCGGTAATACGGTTATCCACAGAATCAGGGGATAACGCAGGAAAGAACATGTGAGCAAAAGGC
CAGCAAAAGGCCAGGAACCGTAAAAAGGCCGCGTTGCTGGCGTTTTTCCATAGGCTCCGCCCCCCTGACG
AGCATCACAAAAATCGACGCTCAAGTCAGAGGTGGCGAAACCCGACAGGACTATAAAGATACCAGGCGTT
TCCCCCTGGAAGCTCCCTCGTGCGCTCTCCTGTTCCGACCCTGCCGCTTACCGGATACCTGTCCGCCTTT
CTCCCTTCGGGAAGCGTGGCGCTTTCTCAAAGCTCACGCTGTAGGTATCTCAGTTCGGTGTAGGTCGTTC
GCTCCAAGCTGGGCTGTGTGCACGAACCCCCCGTTCAGCCCGACCGCTGCGCCTTATCCGGTAACTATCG
TCTTGAGTCCAACCCGGTAAGACACGACTTATCGCCACTGGCAGCAGCCACTGGTAACAGGATTAGCAGA
GCGAGGTATGTAGGCGGTGCTACAGAGTTCTTGAAGTGGTGGCCTAACTACGGCTACACTAGAAGAACAG
TATTTGGTATCTGCGCTCTGCTGAAGCCAGTTACCTTCGGAAAAAGAGTTGGTAGCTCTTGATCCGGCAA
ACAAACCACCGCTGGTAGCGGTGGTTTTTTTGTTTGCAAGCAGCAGATTACGCGCAGAAAAAAAGGATCT
CAAGAAGATCCTTTGATCTTTTCTACGGGGTCTGACGCTCAGTGGAACGAA
Features (pLannotate 1.2.2; 10 found; start..end, strand, type, name):
     94..750     -  CDS            cat: CAT_ECOLX - Experimental evidence at protein level: Swiss-Prot protein existence level 1. This enzyme is an effector of chloramphenicol resistance in bacteria. From Escherichia coli. This protein is used as a marker in many commonly used cloning vectors, such as pACYC184.
    751..853     -  promoter       cat promoter: promoter of the E. coli cat gene encoding chloramphenicol acetyltransferase
    946..986     +  misc_feature   bom (fragment): basis of mobility region from pBR322
    992..1149    -  CDS            lacZα (fragment): LacZα fragment of β-galactosidase; lacZ fragment
   1168..1296    +  CDS            pum2 (fragment): PUM2_XENLA - Experimental evidence at protein level: Swiss-Prot protein existence level 1. Sequence-specific RNA-binding protein that acts as a post- transcriptional repressor by binding the 3'-UTR of mRNA targets. Binds to an RNA consensus sequence, the Pumilio Response Element (PRE), 5'- UGUANAUA-3', that is related to the Nanos Response Element (NRE). Mediates post-transcriptional repression of transcripts via different mechanisms: acts via direct recruitment of deadenylase complexes leading to translational inhibition and mRNA degradation (PubMed:21098481). Also mediates deadenylation-inde
   1347..1363    -  protein_bind   lac operator: The lac repressor binds to the lac operator to inhibit transcription in E. coli. This inhibition can be relieved by adding lactose or isopropyl-β-D-thiogalactopyranoside (IPTG). lac repressor encoded by lacI
   1371..1401    -  promoter       lac promoter: promoter for the E. coli lac operon
   1416..1437    -  protein_bind   CAP binding site: CAP binding activates transcription in the presence of cAMP. E. coli catabolite activator protein
   1450..1542    -  CDS            lacI (fragment): lac repressor; lacI; The lac repressor binds to the lac operator to inhibit transcription in E. coli. This inhibition can be relieved by adding lactose or isopropyl-β-D-thiogalactopyranoside (IPTG).
   1725..2313    -  rep_origin     ori: high-copy-number ColE1/pMB1/pBR322/pUC origin of replication
