[The description below was written by a language model from this plasmid's Addgene catalogue record and pLannotate feature annotations shown in this document.]
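Description:
pChlr-7SE is a small (about 2.4 kb), high-copy bacterial plasmid that stores a single building block for the modular assembly of designer PUF (Pumilio/FBF) RNA-binding proteins. Its backbone, pChlr-pNEB193, is a derivative of the pUC-type cloning vector pNEB193. The original ampicillin resistance gene was swapped by Gibson assembly for the chloramphenicol acetyltransferase gene from pACYC. The feature table accordingly shows a cat coding sequence with its native promoter and a ColE1/pUC-family origin for propagation in E. coli under chloramphenicol selection. It also shows the remnants of the lacZα cloning region: lac promoter, lac operator, CAP binding site, and partial lacZα and lacI sequences.

The insert is module 7 of the Pumilio homology domain of human PUM1, recorded as amino acids 241–283 of the domain. This version carries serine at repeat position 12 and glutamate at position 16, a combination that directs recognition of guanine, here at nucleotide 2 of the target RNA. The annotation software labelled this roughly 130 bp segment as a fragment of Xenopus pum2. That label reflects homology among Pumilio proteins, since the catalogue gives the source as human. The recorded "insert size" of 43 appears to correspond to residues rather than base pairs.

The module sits within the disrupted lacZα region, in the opposite orientation to the lac promoter. Although catalogued as a bacterial expression vector, the plasmid therefore appears to act as a part-donor in a library of repeat variants rather than as an expression construct. Such modules are combined to build full PUM-HD proteins with custom 8-nucleotide specificity for post-transcriptional regulation of endogenous RNAs. The cloning method and the sites flanking the module are not stated in the record.
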