Addgene plasmid #52168: pChlr-7SE
Purpose: Encodes module 7 with amino acids 12S-16E for recognition of nt 2G
Depositing lab: Huimin Zhao. Depositing organization: University of Illinois at Urbana-Champaign. Publication: Modular assembly of designer PUF proteins for specific post-transcriptional regulation of endogenous RNA. Abil Z, Denard CA, Zhao H. J Biol Eng. 2014 Mar 1;8(1):7. 10.1186/1754-1611-8-7 PubMed 24581042.
Backbone
  Vector backbone: pChlr-pNEB193
  Backbone manufacturer: New England Biolabs
  Backbone size w/o insert (bp): 2280
  Total vector size (bp): 2361
  Modifications to backbone: Replaced the original ampicillin resistance gene Bla with the chloramphenicol resistance gene Cam from pACYC (New England Biolabs) using the Gibson Assembly method.
  Vector type: Bacterial Expression
Growth in bacteria
  Bacterial resistance: Chloramphenicol, 25 μg/mL
  Growth temperature: 37°C
  Growth strain: Top10
  Copy number: High Copy
Gene/Insert
  Gene/Insert name: Pumilio homology domain amino acids 241-283 (alt name: PUM-HD module 7)
  Species: H. sapiens (human)
  Insert size (bp): 43
  GenBank ID: D43951
  Entrez Gene: PUM1 (a.k.a. HSPUM, NEDMSF, PUMH, PUMH1, PUML1, SCA47)
  Cloning method: Unknown
  Sequencing primers: 5′ M13 For; 3′ M13 Rev
Terms and licenses: Academic/Nonprofit Terms; Industry Terms: Not Available to Industry
How to cite: pChlr-7SE was a gift from Huimin Zhao (Addgene plasmid # 52168 ; http://n2t.net/addgene:52168 ; RRID:Addgene_52168)
