>Addgene plasmid #52168 | pChlr-7SE | depositor partial sequence | sequence record 80776 | M13F(-40)
GGTCTCAAATGTACTTGTATTGAGTCAGCACAAATTTGCAAGCAATGTTGTGGAGAAGTGTGTTACTCAC
GCCTCACGTACGGAGCGCGCTGTGCTCATCGATGAGGTGTGCACCATGAACGACGGTCCCCACAGTGCCT
AGAGACCAAGCTTGGCGTAATCATGGTCATAGCTGTTTCCTGTGTGAAATTGTTATCCGCTCACAATTCC
ACACAACATACGAGCCGGAAGCATAAAGTGTAAAG
