>Addgene plasmid #52168 | pChlr-7SE | addgene partial sequence | sequence record 89959 | M13pUC-Fwd 5'-CCCAGTCACGACGTTGTAAAACG-3'
AATGTACTTGTATTGAGTCAGCACAAATTTGCAAGCAATGTTGTGGAGAAGTGTGTTACTCACGCCTCAC
GTACGGAGCGCGCTGTGCTCATCGATGAGGTGTGCACCATGAACGACGGTCCCCACAGTGCCTAGAGACC
AAGCTTGGCGTAATCATGGTCATAGCTGTTTCCTGTGTGAAATTGTTATCCGCTCACAATTCCACACAAC
ATACGAGCCGGAAGCATAAAGTGTAAAGCCTGGGGTGCCTAATGAGTGAGCTAACTCACATTAATTGCGT
TGCGCTCACTGCCCGCTTTCCAGTCGGGAAACCTGTCGTGCCAGCTGCATTAATGAATCGGCCAACGCGC
GGGGAGAGGCGGTTTGCGTATTGGGCGCTCTTCCGCTTCCTCGCTCACTGACTCGCTGCGCTCGGTCGTT
CGGCTGCGGCGAGCGGTATCAGCTCACTCAAAGGCGGTAATACGGTTATCCACAGAATCAGGGGATAACG
CAGGAAAGAACATGTGAGCAAAAGGCCAGCAAAAGGCCAGGAACCGTAAAAAGGCCGCGTTGCTGGCGTT
TTTCCATAGGCTCCGCCCCCCTGACGAGCATCACAAAAATCGACGCTCAAGTCAGAGGTGGTGAAACCCG
ACAGGACTATAAAGATACCAGGCGTTTCCCCCTGGAAGCTCCCTCGTGCGCTCTCCTGTTCCGACCCTGC
CGCTTACCGGATACCTGTCCGCCTTTCTCCCTTCGGGAAGCGTGGCGCTTTCTCATAGCTCACGCTGTAG
GTATCTCAGTTCGGTGTAGGTCGTTCGCTCCAAGCTGGGCTGTGTGCACGAACC
