>Addgene plasmid #52168 | pChlr-7SE | addgene partial sequence | sequence record 90687 | LacZ-F2 5'-cctcttcgctattacgccag-3'
GCGATTAAGTTGGGTAACGCCAGGGTTTTCCCAGTCACGACGTTGTAAAACGACGGCCAGTGAATTCGAG
CTCGGTCTCAAATGTACTTGTATTGAGTCAGCACAAATTTGCAAGCAATGTTGTGGAGAAGTGTGTTACT
CACGCCTCACGTACGGAGCGCGCTGTGCTCATCGATGAGGTGTGCACCATGAACGACGGTCCCCACAGTG
CCTAGAGACCAAGCTTGGCGTAATCATGGTCATAGCTGTTTCCTGTGTGAAATTGTTATCCGCTCACAAT
TCCACACAACATACGAGCCGGAAGCATAAAGTGTAAAGCCTGGGGTGCCTAATGAGTGAGCTAACTCACA
TTAATTGCGTTGCGCTCACTGCCCGCTTTCCAGTCGGGAAACCTGTCGTGCCAGCTGCATTAATGAATCG
GCCAACGCGCGGGGAGAGGCGGTTTGCGTATTGGGCGCTCTTCCGCTTCCTCGCTCACTGACTCGCTGCG
CTCGGTCGTTCGGCTGCGGCGAGCGGTATCAGCTCACTCAAAGGCGGTAATACGGTTATCCACAGAATCA
GGGGATAACGCAGGAAAGAACATGTGAGCAAAAGGCCAGCAAAAGGCCAGGAACCGTAAAAAGGCCGCGT
TGCTGGCGTTTTTCCATAGGCTCCGCCCCCCTGACGAGCATCACAAAAATCGACGCTCAAGTCAGAGGTG
GTGAAACCCGACAGGACTATAAAGATACCAGGCGTTTCCCCCTGGAAGCTCCCTCGTGCGCTCTCCTGTT
CCGACCCTGCCGCTTACCGGATACCTGTCCGCCTTTCTCCCTTCGGGAAGCGTGGCGCTTTCTCATAGCT
CACGCTGTA
